>Addgene plasmid #202348 | opt.b_pSTC0-zeo | addgene full sequence | sequence record 405975 | Addgene NGS Result
GTATCTCAGTTCGGTGTAGGTCGTTCGCTCCAAGCTGGGCTGTGTGCACGAACCCCCCGTTCAGCCCGAC
CGCTGCGCCTTATCCGGTAACTATCGTCTTGAGTCCAACCCGGTAAGACACGACTTATCGCCACTGGCAG
CAGCCACTGGTAACAGGATTAGCAGAGCGAGGTATGTAGGCGGTGCTACAGAGTTCTTGAAGTGGTGGCC
TAACTACGGCTACACTAGAAGAACAGTATTTGGTATCTGCGCTCTGCTGAAGCCAGTTACCTTCGGAAAA
AGAGTTGGTAGCTCTTGATCCGGCAAACAAACCACCGCTGGTAGCGGTGGTTTTTTTGTTTGCAAGCAGC
AGATTACGCGCAGAAAAAAAGGATCTCAAGAAGATCCTTTGATCTTTTCTACGGGGTCTGACGCTCAGTG
GAACGAAAACTCACGTTAAGGGATTTTGGTCATGAGATTATCAAAAAGGATCTTCACCTAGATCCTTTTA
AATTAAAAATGAAGTTTTAAATCAATCTAAAGTATATATGAGTAAACTTGGTCTGACAGCTCGAGTCCCG
TCAAGTCAGCGTAATGCTCTGCCAGTGTTACAACCAATTAACCAATTCTGATCAGTCCTGCTCCTCGGCC
ACGAAGTGCACGCAGTTGCCGGCCGGGTCGCGCAGGGCGAACTCCCGCCCCCACGGCTGCTCGCCGATCT
CGGTCATGGCCGGCCCGGAGGCGTCCCGGAAGTTCGTGGACACGACCTCCGACCACTCGGCGTACAGCTC
GTCCAGGCCGCGCACCCACACCCAGGCCAGGGTGTTGTCCGGCACCACCTGGTCCTGGACCGCGCTGATG
AACAGGGTCACGTCGTCCCGGACCACACCGGCGAAGTCGTCCTCCACGAAGTCCCGGGAGAACCCGAGCC
GGTCGGTCCAGAACTCGACCGCTCCGGCGACGTCGCGCGCGGTGAGCACCGGAACGGCACTGGTCAACTT
GGCCATAACACCCCTTGTATTACTGTTTATGTAAGCAGACAGTTTTATTGTTCATGATGATATATTTTTA
TCTTGTGCAATGTAACATCAGAGATTTTGAGACACAACGTGGCTTTGTTGAATAAATCGAACTTTTGCTG
AGTTGAAGGATCAGCTCAAGTTACCAATGCTTAACTGCGACGGCTGCAGCCTCAGCGATTAAAGCATCGT
CATATTCTGCGTCCTCGGTGTCGCGACTACTCATCACGGCCAACACTATAGGAGCTCCGTCCGGTGGCCA
CAGAACTGCAATGTCGTTGCGAGTCCCACGGCCACCGGCTCCAGTTTTATCGCCAACCTCCCAGCCCTCC
GGGACGCCAGCGCGAATAAGAGTGTCACCGGTGGTATTACGACGTAACCAGTCAGTTAAAAGAGCCCGCT
TGTCAGCCGGAAGAGCATCGCCCAACACGAATGCGCGCAAACTTGTTGCTAATGCACGAGGGGTACTGGT
GTCACGCGGGTCGCCTGGGACGGCTTCATTCAGCTCTGTTTCGTAACGATCAGCGCGAGTTACGTCATCC
CCGATCTCTCTCAATGCAGCCTCGAAGCCAGCCGGTCCTCCTAACTCACGCAGAAGTAAGTTGCCAGCAG
TGTTATCACTATAACGGACGGCAGCGTCGCATAATTCTCTCAATGTCATGCCGGTGTCGACATGCTTTTC
TGTTATTGGTGAATGGGTAACCAAGTCATCACGAGTATAAGTGACGACCTCGTCGAGCTCCTCAAGCCCG
GCGCTGTTACGTTGTAATACCGCACCAGCAGCCAGGGCTTTAAAAGTGCTTGCATAAGCAAAACGTTCAT
CAGCGCGATGAGCCTCGACGGTACGACCCGTGCCAGTATCCAGTGCATATACACCTAATCGTGCGTCGAA
CTCACGTTCTAAACGTGCGAATTCCACCAGCGTTTCTGGGTGAGCAAAAACAGGAAGGCAAAATGCCGCA
AAAAAGGGAATAAGGGCGACACGAAAATGTTGAATACTCATACTCTTCCTTTTTCAATATTATTGAAGCA
TTTATCAGGGTTATTGTCTCATGAGCGGATACATATTTGAATGTATTTAGAAAAATAAACAAATAGGGGT
TCCGCGCACATTTCCCCGAAAAGTGCCACCTGACGTCTAAGAAACCATTATTATCATGACATTAACCTAT
AAAAATAGGCGTATCACGAGGCAGAATTTCAGATAAAAAAAATCCTTAGCTTTCGCTAAGGATGATTTCT
GGAATTCGCGGCCGCTGCTAGCCGTAAAGGAGAAGAACTTTTCACTGGAGTTGTCCCAATTCTTGTTGAA
TTAGATGGTGATGTTAATGGGCACAAATTTTCTGTCAGTGGAGAGGGTGAAGGTGATGCAACATACGGAA
AACTTACCCTTAAATTTATTTGCACTACTGGAAAACTACCTGTTCCATGGCCAACACTTGTCACTACTTT
CGGTTATGGTGTTCAATGCTTTGCGAGATACCCAGATCATATGAAACAGCATGACTTTTTCAAGAGTGCC
ATGCCCGAAGGTTATGTACAGGAAAGAACTATATTTTTCAAAGATGACGGGAACTACAAGACACGTGCTG
AAGTCAAGTTTGAAGGTGATACCCTTGTTAATAGAATCGAGTTAAAAGGTATTGATTTTAAAGAAGATGG
AAACATTCTTGGACACAAATTGGAATACAACTATAACTCACACAATGTATACATCATGGCAGACAAACAA
AAGAATGGAATCAAAGTTAACTTCAAAATTAGACACAACATTGAAGATGGAAGCGTTCAACTAGCAGACC
ATTATCAACAAAATACTCCAATTGGCGATGGCCCTGTCCTTTTACCAGACAACCATTACCTGTCCACACA
ATCTGCCCTTTCGAAAGATCCCAACGAAAAGAGAGACCACATGGTCCTTCTTGAGTTTGTAACAGCTGCT
GGGATTACACATGGCATGGATGAACTATACAAATAATAATACTAGAGCCAGGCATCAAATAAAACGAAAG
GCTCAGTCGAAAGACTGGGCCTTTCGTTTTATCTGTTGTTTGTCGGTGAACGCTCTCTACTAGAGTCACA
CTGGCTCACCTTCGGGTGGGCCTTTCTGCGTTTATATACTAGTAGCGGCCGCTGCAGTCCGGCAAAAAAG
GGCAAGGTGTCACCACCCTGCCCTTTTTCTTTAAAACCGAAAAGATTACTTCGCGTTATGCAGGCTTCCT
CGCTCACTGACTCGCTGCGCTCGGTCGTTCGGCTGCGGCGAGCGGTATCAGCTCACTCAAAGGCGGTAAT
ACGGTTATCCACAGAATCAGGGGATAACGCAGGAAAGAACATGTGAGCAAAAGGCCAGCAAAAGGCCAGG
AACCGTAAAAAGGCCGCGTTGCTGGCGTTTTTCCACAGGCTCCGCCCCCCTGACGAGCATCACAAAAATC
GACGCTCAAGTCAGAGGTGGCGAAACCCGACAGGACTATAAAGATACCAGGCGTTTCCCCCTGGAAGCTC
CCTCGTGCGCTCTCCTGTTCCGACCCTGCCGCTTACCGGATACCTGTCCGCCTTTCTCCCTTCGGGAAGC
GTGGCGCTTTCTCATAGCTCACGCTGTAG
Features (pLannotate 1.2.2; 10 found; start..end, strand, type, name):
    612..986     -  CDS            BleoR: antibiotic-binding protein; Sh ble from Streptoalloteichus hindustanus; confers resistance to bleomycin, phleomycin, and Zeocin™
   1144..2001    -  CDS            bla: BLAT_ECOLX - Experimental evidence at protein level: Swiss-Prot protein existence level 1. TEM-type are the most prevalent beta-lactamases in enterobacteria; they hydrolyze the beta-lactam bond in susceptible beta-lactam antibiotics, thus conferring resistance to penicillins and cephalosporins. TEM-3 and TEM-4 are capable of hydrolyzing cefotaxime and ceftazidime. TEM-5 is capable of hydrolyzing ceftazidime. TEM-6 is capable of hydrolyzing ceftazidime and aztreonam. TEM-8/CAZ-2, TEM- 16/CAZ-7 and TEM-24/CAZ-6 are markedly active against ceftazidime. IRT- 4 shows resistance to beta-lactamase in
   2002..2106    -  promoter       AmpR promoter: bla
   2196..2239    -  terminator     bacterial terminator: putative bacterial transcription terminator
   2263..2973    +  CDS            hfriFP: hfriFP is a fluorescent protein published in 2013, derived from Herbaspirillum frisingense.
   2996..3067    +  terminator     rrnB T1 terminator: transcription terminator T1 from the E. coli rrnB gene
   3083..3110    +  terminator     T7Te terminator: phage T7 early transcription terminator
   3117..3137    +  misc_feature   BioBrick suffix: universal suffix for all parts
   3138..3195    +  terminator     his operon terminator: This putative transcriptin terminator from the E. coli his operon has a 2-bp deletion introduced during synthesis. Its efficiency has not been determined.
   3390..379     -  rep_origin     ori (across the origin): high-copy-number ColE1/pMB1/pBR322/pUC origin of replication
