[The description below was written by a language model from this plasmid's Addgene catalogue record and pLannotate feature annotations shown in this document.]
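Description:
opt.b_pSTC0-zeo is a small (about 3.6 kb) bacterial plasmid carrying a synthetic, computationally designed gene called opt.b. The record describes opt.b as a design produced by parallel tempering optimization without distance constraints, from a study on evolution-informed protein design aimed at improving several functional properties at once. The backbone, pSTC0-zeo, is a modified pSTC0 vector in which the original kanamycin resistance cassette was replaced by a Zeocin resistance cassette. The plasmid is therefore selected through the Sh ble (BleoR) gene, which encodes a protein that binds bleomycin-family antibiotics. It replicates in E. coli from a ColE1/pUC-type origin, although the catalogue lists copy number as unknown.

The catalogue does not say what protein opt.b encodes. The automated annotation, however, finds an 858-bp reading frame matching TEM-type beta-lactamase directly downstream of the AmpR (bla) promoter, and no separate feature is labelled opt.b. The designed insert is thus most likely this TEM beta-lactamase-like sequence expressed from the native bla promoter, which would explain why a non-beta-lactam marker is used for plasmid maintenance; this is an inference rather than a stated fact. A putative bacterial terminator separates this cassette from an oppositely oriented reading frame annotated as resembling the fluorescent protein hfriFP. That frame is followed by the rrnB T1, T7Te and his operon terminators and a BioBrick suffix. No promoter is annotated for it, and the record does not explain its role.

The construct appears suited to expressing and functionally testing the designed variant in bacteria. Repository sequencing found a single-nucleotide difference from the depositor's reference, which the depositor does not expect to affect function.
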