Addgene plasmid #202348: opt.b_pSTC0-zeo
Purpose: Design opt.b (parallel tempering optimization without distance constraints) in modified pSTC0 vector in which kan resistance cassette is replaced with zeo resistance cassette
Depositing lab: Nicholas Gauthier. Depositing organization: Dana-Farber Cancer Institute. Publication: Simultaneous enhancement of multiple functional properties using evolution-informed protein design. Fram B, Su Y, Truebridge I, Riesselman AJ, Ingraham JB, Passera A, Napier E, Thadani NN, Lim S, Roberts K, Kaur G, Stiffler MA, Marks DS, Bahl CD, Khan AR, Sander C, Gauthier NP. Nat Commun. 2024 Jun 20;15(1):5141. doi: 10.1038/s41467-024-49119-x. PubMed 38902262.
Backbone
  Vector backbone: pSTC0-zeo
Growth in bacteria
  Bacterial resistance: Bleocin (Zeocin), 50 μg/mL
  Growth temperature: 37°C
  Growth strain: DH5alpha
  Copy number: Unknown
Gene/Insert
  Gene/Insert name: opt.b
  Species: Synthetic
Terms and licenses: Academic/Nonprofit Terms; Industry Terms: Not Available to Industry
Depositor comments: Please visit https://doi.org/10.1101/2023.05.09.539914 for bioRxiv preprint. Note: Addgene NGS results identified a SNP in the plasmid relative to the depositor's reference sequence. The depositor has confirmed that the discrepancy is not expected to have an impact on plasmid function.
How to cite: opt.b_pSTC0-zeo was a gift from Nicholas Gauthier (Addgene plasmid # 202348 ; http://n2t.net/addgene:202348 ; RRID:Addgene_202348)
